Addgene plasmid #170959: EF1A_Hygro_P2A_RUNX1_V105E_Barcode
Purpose: Overexpression of RUNX1 V105E mutant protein.
Depositing lab: Prashant Mali. Depositing organization: University of California, San Diego (UCSD). Publication: Interface-guided phenotyping of coding variants in the transcription factor RUNX1. Ozturk K, Panwala R, Sheen J, Ford K, Jayne N, Portell A, Zhang DE, Hutter S, Haferlach T, Ideker T, Mali P, Carter H. Cell Rep. 2024 Jul 4;43(7):114436. doi: 10.1016/j.celrep.2024.114436. PubMed 38968069.
Backbone
  Vector backbone: EF1a_mCherry_P2A_Hygro_Barcode
  Backbone manufacturer: Prashant Mali (Addgene #120426)
  Backbone size w/o insert (bp): 9508
  Vector type: Mammalian Expression, Lentiviral
  Selectable markers: Hygromycin
Growth in bacteria
  Bacterial resistance: Ampicillin, 100 μg/mL
  Growth temperature: 37°C
  Growth strain: NEB Stable
  Copy number: High Copy
Gene/Insert
  Gene/Insert name: RUNX1 (alt name: AML1)
  Species: H. sapiens (human)
  Insert size (bp): 1359
  Mutation: V105E
  Entrez Gene: RUNX1 (a.k.a. AML1, AML1-EVI-1, AMLCR1, CBF2alpha, CBFA2, EVI-1, PEBP2aB, PEBP2alpha)
  Promoter: Ef1A
  Cloning method: Gibson Cloning
  Sequencing primers: 5′ CTGTGTAGAAGTACTCGCCGATAGTG; 3′ TCTTGTCTTCGTTGGGAGTG
Terms and licenses: Academic/Nonprofit Terms; Industry Terms: Not Available to Industry
Depositor comments: Please visit https://doi.org/10.1101/2023.08.03.551876 for bioRxiv preprint.
How to cite: EF1A_Hygro_P2A_RUNX1_V105E_Barcode was a gift from Prashant Mali (Addgene plasmid # 170959 ; http://n2t.net/addgene:170959 ; RRID:Addgene_170959)
