[The description below was written by a language model from this plasmid's Addgene catalogue record and pLannotate feature annotations shown in this document.]
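Description:
EF1A_Hygro_P2A_RUNX1_V105E_Barcode is a lentiviral mammalian expression plasmid for overexpressing a V105E point mutant of human RUNX1 (AML1). It derives from the EF1a_mCherry_P2A_Hygro_Barcode backbone, with the insert introduced by Gibson assembly. In bacteria it is maintained through a high-copy ColE1/pUC-type origin and selected with ampicillin via the β-lactamase gene. An f1 origin is also present. The backbone also carries an SV40/EM7-driven bleomycin/Zeocin resistance cassette outside the viral region, although the catalogue lists only hygromycin as the mammalian selectable marker.

The transfer cassette has a CMV enhancer/promoter fused to a truncated HIV-1 5' LTR, which drives genomic RNA production in packaging cells. This is followed by the Ψ packaging signal with a partial gag sequence, the Rev response element for Rev-dependent nuclear export, and the cPPT/CTS element that aids nuclear import of the provirus. Downstream, the human EF-1α promoter drives a single transcript encoding hygromycin phosphotransferase followed by the 1,359 bp RUNX1 open reading frame. The construct name indicates that a P2A self-cleaving peptide links the two, occupying the short unannotated gap between them, so that drug-resistant cells also express the mutant protein. The name also indicates a barcode, which the feature table does not annotate. A loxP site lies just upstream of the truncated 3' LTR, which is followed by a bGH polyadenylation signal. No WPRE is annotated.

The associated publication title, on interface-guided phenotyping of RUNX1 coding variants, suggests this plasmid belongs to a set of barcoded variant constructs. It would be used for stable transduction, hygromycin selection and functional comparison of RUNX1 mutants.
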