Features (pLannotate 1.2.2; 33 found; start..end, strand, type, name):
     50..379     +  promoter       SV40 promoter: SV40 enhancer and early promoter
    427..474     +  promoter       EM7 promoter: synthetic bacterial promoter&nbsp
    493..867     +  CDS            BleoR: antibiotic-binding protein; Sh ble from Streptoalloteichus hindustanus; confers resistance to bleomycin, phleomycin, and Zeocin™
    877..1002    +  CDS            ble (fragment): BLE_KLEPN - Experimental evidence at protein level: Swiss-Prot protein existence level 1. Binding protein with a strong affinity to the bleomycin family of antibiotics. Binds to CL990; an antimitotic-antibiotic compound. From Klebsiella pneumoniae.
    997..1118    +  polyA_signal   SV40 poly(A) signal: SV40 polyadenylation signal
   1189..1211    -  protein_bind   lac operator (fragment): The lac repressor binds to the lac operator to inhibit transcription in E. coli. This inhibition can be relieved by adding lactose or isopropyl-β-D-thiogalactopyranoside (IPTG). lac repressor encoded by lacI
   1215..1245    -  promoter       lac promoter: promoter for the E. coli lac operon
   1260..1281    -  protein_bind   CAP binding site: CAP binding activates transcription in the presence of cAMP. E. coli catabolite activator protein
   1294..1386    -  CDS            lacI (fragment): lac repressor; lacI; The lac repressor binds to the lac operator to inhibit transcription in E. coli. This inhibition can be relieved by adding lactose or isopropyl-β-D-thiogalactopyranoside (IPTG).
   1569..2157    -  rep_origin     ori: high-copy-number ColE1/pMB1/pBR322/pUC origin of replication
   2328..3188    -  CDS            AmpR: β-lactamase; bla; confers resistance to ampicillin, carbenicillin, and related antibiotics
   3189..3293    -  promoter       AmpR promoter: bla
   3352..3404    -  misc_feature   bom (fragment): basis of mobility region from pBR322
   3559..3938    +  enhancer       CMV enhancer: human cytomegalovirus immediate early enhancer
   3939..4138    +  promoter       CMV promoter: human cytomegalovirus (CMV) immediate early promoter
   4156..4336    +  LTR            5' LTR (truncated): truncated 5' long terminal repeat (LTR) from HIV-1
   4383..4508    +  misc_feature   HIV-1 Ψ: packaging signal of human immunodeficiency virus type 1
   4492..4855    +  CDS            HIV-1 gag (fragment): gag protein from human immunodeficiency virus 1; gag
   5001..5234    +  misc_feature   RRE: The Rev response element (RRE) of HIV-1 allows for Rev-dependent mRNA export from the nucleus to the cytoplasm.
   5611..5711    +  CDS            Rev (fragment): human immunodeficiency virus 1 (HIV-1) Rev protein; rev; enhances nuclear export of unspliced and incompletely spliced viral mRNAs
   5761..5878    +  misc_feature   cPPT/CTS: central polypurine tract and central termination sequence of HIV-1
   5941..6007    +  CDS            small t antigen (fragment): SV40 (simian virus 40) small t antigen
   6014..7192    +  promoter       EF-1α promoter: strong constitutive promoter for human elongation factor EF-1α
   7209..7227    +  promoter       T7 promoter: promoter for bacteriophage T7 RNA polymerase
   7247..7283    -  misc_feature   MCS (fragment): pBluescript multiple cloning site
   7291..8313    +  CDS            hph: KHYB_ECOLX - Experimental evidence at protein level: Swiss-Prot protein existence level 1. The aminoglycoside phosphotransferases achieve inactivation of their antibiotic substrates by phosphorylation. Only phosphorylates hygromycin and closely related compounds such as demethyl analogs and destomycin. From Escherichia coli.
   8380..9738    +  CDS            RUNX1: RUNX1_HUMAN - Also known as AML1, CBFA2. Experimental evidence at protein level: Swiss-Prot protein existence level 1. Isoform AML-1L interferes with the transactivation activity of RUNX1. From Homo sapiens (Human).
   9822..9935    +  CDS            nef (fragment): NEF_HV1LA - Experimental evidence at protein level: Swiss-Prot protein existence level 1. Extracellular Nef protein targets CD4(+) T-lymphocytes for apoptosis by interacting with CXCR4 surface receptors. From Human immunodeficiency virus type 1 group M subtype B (isolate Lai) (HIV-1).
   9933..9966    +  protein_bind   loxP: Cre-mediated recombination occurs in the 8-bp core sequence (GCATACAT). Cre recombinase
   9991..10171   +  LTR            5' LTR (truncated): truncated 5' long terminal repeat (LTR) from HIV-1
  10203..10427   +  polyA_signal   bGH poly(A) signal: bovine growth hormone polyadenylation signal
  10431..10452   +  promoter       SV40 promoter (fragment): SV40 enhancer and early promoter
  10473..36      +  rep_origin     f1 ori (across the origin) (sequence partly withheld): f1 bacteriophage origin of replication; arrow indicates direction of (+) strand synthesis
>Addgene plasmid #170959 | EF1A_Hygro_P2A_RUNX1_V105E_Barcode | addgene full sequence | sequence record 336429 | Addgene NGS Result
AAAATGAGCTGATTTAACAAAAATTTAACGCGAATTAATTCTGTGGAATGTGTGTCAGTTAGGGTGTGGA
AAGTCCCCAGGCTCCCCAGCAGGCAGAAGTATGCAAAGCATGCATCTCAATTAGTCAGCAACCAGGTGTG
GAAAGTCCCCAGGCTCCCCAGCAGGCAGAAGTATGCAAAGCATGCATCTCAATTAGTCAGCAACCATAGT
CCCGCCCCTAACTCCGCCCATCCCGCCCCTAACTCCGCCCAGTTCCGCCCATTCTCCGCCCCATGGCTGA
CTAATTTTTTTTATTTATGCAGAGGCCGAGGCCGCCTCTGCCTCTGAGCTATTCCAGAAGTAGTGAGGAG
GCTTTTTTGGAGGCCTAGGCTTTTGCAAAAAGCTCCCGGGAGCTTGTATATCCATTTTCGGATCTGATCA
GCACGTGTTGACAATTAATCATCGGCATAGTATATCGGCATAGTATAATACGACAAGGTGAGGAACTAAA
CCATGGCCAAGTTGACCAGTGCCGTTCCGGTGCTCACCGCGCGCGACGTCGCCGGAGCGGTCGAGTTCTG
GACCGACCGGCTCGGGTTCTCCCGGGACTTCGTGGAGGACGACTTCGCCGGTGTGGTCCGGGACGACGTG
ACCCTGTTCATCAGCGCGGTCCAGGACCAGGTGGTGCCGGACAACACCCTGGCCTGGGTGTGGGTGCGCG
GCCTGGACGAGCTGTACGCCGAGTGGTCGGAGGTCGTGTCCACGAACTTCCGGGACGCCTCCGGGCCGGC
CATGACCGAGATCGGCGAGCAGCCGTGGGGGCGGGAGTTCGCCCTGCGCGACCCGGCCGGCAACTGCGTG
CACTTCGTGGCCGAGGAGCAGGACTGACACGTGCTACGAGATTTCGATTCCACCGCCGCCTTCTATGAAA
GGTTGGGCTTCGGAATCGTTTTCCGGGACGCCGGCTGGATGATCCTCCAGCGCGGGGATCTCATGCTGGA
GTTCTTCGCCCACCCCAACTTGTTTATTGCAGCTTATAATGGTTACAAATAAAGCAATAGCATCACAAAT
TTCACAAATAAAGCATTTTTTTCACTGCATTCTAGTTGTGGTTTGTCCAAACTCATCAATGTATCTTATC
ATGTCTGTATACCGTCGACCTCTAGCTAGAGCTTGGCGTAATCATGGTCATAGCTGTTTCCTGTGTGAAA
TTGTTATCCGCTCACAATTCCACACAACATACGAGCCGGAAGCATAAAGTGTAAAGCCTGGGGTGCCTAA
TGAGTGAGCTAACTCACATTAATTGCGTTGCGCTCACTGCCCGCTTTCCAGTCGGGAAACCTGTCGTGCC
AGCTGCATTAATGAATCGGCCAACGCGCGGGGAGAGGCGGTTTGCGTATTGGGCGCTCTTCCGCTTCCTC
GCTCACTGACTCGCTGCGCTCGGTCGTTCGGCTGCGGCGAGCGGTATCAGCTCACTCAAAGGCGGTAATA
CGGTTATCCACAGAATCAGGGGATAACGCAGGAAAGAACATGTGAGCAAAAGGCCAGCAAAAGGCCAGGA
ACCGTAAAAAGGCCGCGTTGCTGGCGTTTTTCCATAGGCTCCGCCCCCCTGACGAGCATCACAAAAATCG
ACGCTCAAGTCAGAGGTGGCGAAACCCGACAGGACTATAAAGATACCAGGCGTTTCCCCCTGGAAGCTCC
CTCGTGCGCTCTCCTGTTCCGACCCTGCCGCTTACCGGATACCTGTCCGCCTTTCTCCCTTCGGGAAGCG
TGGCGCTTTCTCATAGCTCACGCTGTAGGTATCTCAGTTCGGTGTAGGTCGTTCGCTCCAAGCTGGGCTG
TGTGCACGAACCCCCCGTTCAGCCCGACCGCTGCGCCTTATCCGGTAACTATCGTCTTGAGTCCAACCCG
GTAAGACACGACTTATCGCCACTGGCAGCAGCCACTGGTAACAGGATTAGCAGAGCGAGGTATGTAGGCG
GTGCTACAGAGTTCTTGAAGTGGTGGCCTAACTACGGCTACACTAGAAGAACAGTATTTGGTATCTGCGC
TCTGCTGAAGCCAGTTACCTTCGGAAAAAGAGTTGGTAGCTCTTGATCCGGCAAACAAACCACCGCTGGT
AGCGGTGGTTTTTTTGTTTGCAAGCAGCAGATTACGCGCAGAAAAAAAGGATCTCAAGAAGATCCTTTGA
TCTTTTCTACGGGGTCTGACGCTCAGTGGAACGAAAACTCACGTTAAGGGATTTTGGTCATGAGATTATC
AAAAAGGATCTTCACCTAGATCCTTTTAAATTAAAAATGAAGTTTTAAATCAATCTAAAGTATATATGAG
TAAACTTGGTCTGACAGTTACCAATGCTTAATCAGTGAGGCACCTATCTCAGCGATCTGTCTATTTCGTT
CATCCATAGTTGCCTGACTCCCCGTCGTGTAGATAACTACGATACGGGAGGGCTTACCATCTGGCCCCAG
TGCTGCAATGATACCGCGAGACCCACGCTCACCGGCTCCAGATTTATCAGCAATAAACCAGCCAGCCGGA
AGGGCCGAGCGCAGAAGTGGTCCTGCAACTTTATCCGCCTCCATCCAGTCTATTAATTGTTGCCGGGAAG
CTAGAGTAAGTAGTTCGCCAGTTAATAGTTTGCGCAACGTTGTTGCCATTGCTACAGGCATCGTGGTGTC
ACGCTCGTCGTTTGGTATGGCTTCATTCAGCTCCGGTTCCCAACGATCAAGGCGAGTTACATGATCCCCC
ATGTTGTGCAAAAAAGCGGTTAGCTCCTTCGGTCCTCCGATCGTTGTCAGAAGTAAGTTGGCCGCAGTGT
TATCACTCATGGTTATGGCAGCACTGCATAATTCTCTTACTGTCATGCCATCCGTAAGATGCTTTTCTGT
GACTGGTGAGTACTCAACCAAGTCATTCTGAGAATAGTGTATGCGGCGACCGAGTTGCTCTTGCCCGGCG
TCAATACGGGATAATACCGCGCCACATAGCAGAACTTTAAAAGTGCTCATCATTGGAAAACGTTCTTCGG
GGCGAAAACTCTCAAGGATCTTACCGCTGTTGAGATCCAGTTCGATGTAACCCACTCGTGCACCCAACTG
ATCTTCAGCATCTTTTACTTTCACCAGCGTTTCTGGGTGAGCAAAAACAGGAAGGCAAAATGCCGCAAAA
AAGGGAATAAGGGCGACACGGAAATGTTGAATACTCATACTCTTCCTTTTTCAATATTATTGAAGCATTT
ATCAGGGTTATTGTCTCATGAGCGGATACATATTTGAATGTATTTAGAAAAATAAACAAATAGGGGTTCC
GCGCACATTTCCCCGAAAAGTGCCACCTGACGTCGACGGATCGGGAGATCTCCCGATCCCCTATGGTGCA
CTCTCAGTACAATCTGCTCTGATGCCGCATAGTTAAGCCAGTATCTGCTCCCTGCTTGTGTGTTGGAGGT
CGCTGAGTAGTGCGCGAGCAAAATTTAAGCTACAACAAGGCAAGGCTTGACCGACAATTGCATGAAGAAT
CTGCTTAGGGTTAGGCGTTTTGCGCTGCTTCGCGATGTACGGGCCAGATATACGCGTTGACATTGATTAT
TGACTAGTTATTAATAGTAATCAATTACGGGGTCATTAGTTCATAGCCCATATATGGAGTTCCGCGTTAC
ATAACTTACGGTAAATGGCCCGCCTGGCTGACCGCCCAACGACCCCCGCCCATTGACGTCAATAATGACG
TATGTTCCCATAGTAACGCCAATAGGGACTTTCCATTGACGTCAATGGGTGGAGTATTTACGGTAAACTG
CCCACTTGGCAGTACATCAAGTGTATCATATGCCAAGTACGCCCCCTATTGACGTCAATGACGGTAAATG
GCCCGCCTGGCATTATGCCCAGTACATGACCTTATGGGACTTTCCTACTTGGCAGTACATCTACGTATTA
GTCATCGCTATTACCATGGTGATGCGGTTTTGGCAGTACATCAATGGGCGTGGATAGCGGTTTGACTCAC
GGGGATTTCCAAGTCTCCACCCCATTGACGTCAATGGGAGTTTGTTTTGGCACCAAAATCAACGGGACTT
TCCAAAATGTCGTAACAACTCCGCCCCATTGACGCAAATGGGCGGTAGGCGTGTACGGTGGGAGGTCTAT
ATAAGCAGCGCGTTTTGCCTGTACTGGGTCTCTCTGGTTAGACCAGATCTGAGCCTGGGAGCTCTCTGGC
TAACTAGGGAACCCACTGCTTAAGCCTCAATAAAGCTTGCCTTGAGTGCTTCAAGTAGTGTGTGCCCGTC
TGTTGTGTGACTCTGGTAACTAGAGATCCCTCAGACCCTTTTAGTCAGTGTGGAAAATCTCTAGCAGTGG
CGCCCGAACAGGGACTTGAAAGCGAAAGGGAAACCAGAGGAGCTCTCTCGACGCAGGACTCGGCTTGCTG
AAGCGCGCACGGCAAGAGGCGAGGGGCGGCGACTGGTGAGTACGCCAAAAATTTTGACTAGCGGAGGCTA
GAAGGAGAGAGATGGGTGCGAGAGCGTCAGTATTAAGCGGGGGAGAATTAGATCGCGATGGGAAAAAATT
CGGTTAAGGCCAGGGGGAAAGAAAAAATATAAATTAAAACATATAGTATGGGCAAGCAGGGAGCTAGAAC
GATTCGCAGTTAATCCTGGCCTGTTAGAAACATCAGAAGGCTGTAGACAAATACTGGGACAGCTACAACC
ATCCCTTCAGACAGGATCAGAAGAACTTAGATCATTATATAATACAGTAGCAACCCTCTATTGTGTGCAT
CAAAGGATAGAGATAAAAGACACCAAGGAAGCTTTAGACAAGATAGAGGAAGAGCAAAACAAAAGTAAGA
CCACCGCACAGCAAGCGGCCGCTGATCTTCAGACCTGGAGGAGGAGATATGAGGGACAATTGGAGAAGTG
AATTATATAAATATAAAGTAGTAAAAATTGAACCATTAGGAGTAGCACCCACCAAGGCAAAGAGAAGAGT
GGTGCAGAGAGAAAAAAGAGCAGTGGGAATAGGAGCTTTGTTCCTTGGGTTCTTGGGAGCAGCAGGAAGC
ACTATGGGCGCAGCGTCAATGACGCTGACGGTACAGGCCAGACAATTATTGTCTGGTATAGTGCAGCAGC
AGAACAATTTGCTGAGGGCTATTGAGGCGCAACAGCATCTGTTGCAACTCACAGTCTGGGGCATCAAGCA
GCTCCAGGCAAGAATCCTGGCTGTGGAAAGATACCTAAAGGATCAACAGCTCCTGGGGATTTGGGGTTGC
TCTGGAAAACTCATTTGCACCACTGCTGTGCCTTGGAATGCTAGTTGGAGTAATAAATCTCTGGAACAGA
TTTGGAATCACACGACCTGGATGGAGTGGGACAGAGAAATTAACAATTACACAAGCTTAATACACTCCTT
AATTGAAGAATCGCAAAACCAGCAAGAAAAGAATGAACAAGAATTATTGGAATTAGATAAATGGGCAAGT
TTGTGGAATTGGTTTAACATAACAAATTGGCTGTGGTATATAAAATTATTCATAATGATAGTAGGAGGCT
TGGTAGGTTTAAGAATAGTTTTTGCTGTACTTTCTATAGTGAATAGAGTTAGGCAGGGATATTCACCATT
ATCGTTTCAGACCCACCTCCCAACCCCGAGGGGACCCGACAGGCCCGAAGGAATAGAAGAAGAAGGTGGA
GAGAGAGACAGAGACAGATCCATTCGATTAGTGAACGGATCGGCACTGCGTGCGCCAATTCTGCAGACAA
ATGGCAGTATTCATCCACAATTTTAAAAGAAAAGGGGGGATTGGGGGGTACAGTGCAGGGGAAAGAATAG
TAGACATAATAGCAACAGACATACAAACTAAAGAATTACAAAAACAAATTACAAAAATTCAAAATTTTCG
GGTTTATTACAGGGACAGCAGAGATCCAGTTTGGTTAATTAATCGATAAGCTTTGCAAAGATGGATAAAG
TTTTAAACAGAGAGGAATCTTTGCAGCTAATGGACCTTCTAGGTCTTGAAAGGAGTGGGAATTGGCTCCG
GTGCCCGTCAGTGGGCAGAGCGCACATCGCCCACAGTCCCCGAGAAGTTGGGGGGAGGGGTCGGCAATTG
AACCGGTGCCTAGAGAAGGTGGCGCGGGGTAAACTGGGAAAGTGATGTCGTGTACTGGCTCCGCCTTTTT
CCCGAGGGTGGGGGAGAACCGTATATAAGTGCAGTAGTCGCCGTGAACGTTCTTTTTCGCAACGGGTTTG
CCGCCAGAACACAGGTAAGTGCCGTGTGTGGTTCCCGCGGGCCTGGCCTCTTTACGGGTTATGGCCCTTG
CGTGCCTTGAATTACTTCCACCTGGCTGCAGTACGTGATTCTTGATCCCGAGCTTCGGGTTGGAAGTGGG
TGGGAGAGTTCGAGGCCTTGCGCTTAAGGAGCCCCTTCGCCTCGTGCTTGAGTTGAGGCCTGGCCTGGGC
GCTGGGGCCGCCGCGTGCGAATCTGGTGGCACCTTCGCGCCTGTCTCGCTGCTTTCGATAAGTCTCTAGC
CATTTAAAATTTTTGATGACCTGCTGCGACGCTTTTTTTCTGGCAAGATAGTCTTGTAAATGCGGGCCAA
GATCTGCACACTGGTATTTCGGTTTTTGGGGCCGCGGGCGGCGACGGGGCCCGTGCGTCCCAGCGCACAT
GTTCGGCGAGGCGGGGCCTGCGAGCGCGGCCACCGAGAATCGGACGGGGGTAGTCTCAAGCTGGCCGGCC
TGCTCTGGTGCCTGGCCTCGCGCCGCCGTGTATCGCCCCGCCCTGGGCGGCAAGGCTGGCCCGGTCGGCA
CCAGTTGCGTGAGCGGAAAGATGGCCGCTTCCCGGCCCTGCTGCAGGGAGCTCAAAATGGAGGACGCGGC
GCTCGGGAGAGCGGGCGGGTGAGTCACCCACACAAAGGAAAAGGGCCTTTCCGTCCTCAGCCGTCGCTTC
ATGTGACTCCACGGAGTACCGGGCGCCGTCCAGGCACCTCGATTAGTTCTCGAGCTTTTGGAGTACGTCG
TCTTTAGGTTGGGGGGAGGGGTTTTATGCGATGGAGTTTCCCCACACTGAGTGGGTGGAGACTGAAGTTA
GGCCAGCTTGGCACTTGATGTAATTCTCCTTGGAATTTGCCCTTTTTGAGTTTGGATCTTGGTTCATTCT
CAAGCCTCAGACAGTGGTTCAAAGTTTTTTTCTTCCATTTCAGGTGTCGTGAGGAATTAGCTTGGTACTA
ATACGACTCACTATAGGGAGACCCAAGCTGGCTAGGTAAGCTTGATATCGAATTCCTGCAGCCCGGGGGA
TCCCGCCACCATGAAAAAGCCTGAACTCACCGCGACGTCTGTCGAGAAGTTTCTGATCGAAAAGTTCGAC
AGCGTCTCCGACCTGATGCAGCTCTCGGAGGGCGAAGAATCTCGTGCTTTCAGCTTCGATGTAGGAGGGC
GTGGATATGTCCTGCGGGTAAATAGCTGCGCCGATGGTTTCTACAAAGATCGTTATGTTTATCGGCACTT
TGCATCGGCCGCGCTCCCGATTCCGGAAGTGCTTGACATTGGGGAATTCAGCGAGAGCCTGACCTATTGC
ATCTCCCGCCGTGCACAGGGTGTCACGTTGCAAGACCTGCCTGAAACCGAACTGCCCGCTGTTCTGCAGC
CGGTCGCGGAGGCCATGGATGCGATCGCTGCGGCCGATCTTAGCCAGACGAGCGGGTTCGGCCCATTCGG
ACCGCAAGGAATCGGTCAATACACTACATGGCGTGATTTCATATGCGCGATTGCTGATCCCCATGTGTAT
CACTGGCAAACTGTGATGGACGACACCGTCAGTGCGTCCGTCGCGCAGGCTCTCGATGAGCTGATGCTTT
GGGCCGAGGACTGCCCCGAAGTCCGGCACCTCGTGCACGCGGATTTCGGCTCCAACAATGTCCTGACGGA
CAATGGCCGCATAACAGCGGTCATTGACTGGAGCGAGGCGATGTTCGGGGATTCCCAATACGAGGTCGCC
AACATCTTCTTCTGGAGGCCGTGGTTGGCTTGTATGGAGCAGCAGACGCGCTACTTCGAGCGGAGGCATC
CGGAGCTTGCAGGATCGCCGCGGCTCCGGGCGTATATGCTCCGCATTGGTCTTGACCAACTCTATCAGAG
CTTGGTTGACGGCAATTTCGATGATGCAGCTTGGGCGCAGGGTCGATGCGACGCAATCGTCCGATCCGGA
GCCGGGACTGTCGGGCGTACACAAATCGCCCGCAGAAGCGCGGCCGTCTGGACCGATGGCTGTGTAGAAG
TACTCGCCGATAGTGGAAACCGACGCCCCAGCACTCGTCCGAGGGCAAAGGAAGGATCCGGCGCAACAAA
CTTCTCTCTGCTGAAACAAGCCGGAGATGTCGAAGAGAATCCTGGACCGATGCGTATCCCCGTAGATGCC
AGCACGAGCCGCCGCTTCACGCCGCCTTCCACCGCGCTGAGCCCAGGCAAGATGAGCGAGGCGTTGCCGC
TGGGCGCCCCGGACGCCGGCGCTGCCCTGGCCGGCAAGCTGAGGAGCGGCGACCGCAGCATGGTGGAGGT
GCTGGCCGACCACCCGGGCGAGCTGGTGCGCACCGACAGCCCCAACTTCCTCTGCTCCGTGCTGCCTACG
CACTGGCGCTGCAACAAGACCCTGCCCATCGCTTTCAAGGTGGTGGCCCTAGGGGATGTTCCAGATGGCA
CTCTGGTCACTGAGATGGCTGGCAATGATGAAAACTACTCGGCTGAGCTGAGAAATGCTACCGCAGCCAT
GAAGAACCAGGTTGCAAGATTTAATGACCTCAGGTTTGTCGGTCGAAGTGGAAGAGGGAAAAGCTTCACT
CTGACCATCACTGTCTTCACAAACCCACCGCAAGTCGCCACCTACCACAGAGCCATCAAAATCACAGTGG
ATGGGCCCCGAGAACCTCGAAGACATCGGCAGAAACTAGATGATCAGACCAAGCCCGGGAGCTTGTCCTT
TTCCGAGCGGCTCAGTGAACTGGAGCAGCTGCGGCGCACAGCCATGAGGGTCAGCCCACACCACCCAGCC
CCCACGCCCAACCCTCGTGCCTCCCTGAACCACTCCACTGCCTTTAACCCTCAGCCTCAGAGTCAGATGC
AGGATACAAGGCAGATCCAACCATCCCCACCGTGGTCCTACGATCAGTCCTACCAATACCTGGGATCCAT
TGCCTCTCCTTCTGTGCACCCAGCAACGCCCATTTCACCTGGACGTGCCAGCGGCATGACAACCCTCTCT
GCAGAACTTTCCAGTCGACTCTCAACGGCACCCGACCTGACAGCGTTCAGCGACCCGCGCCAGTTCCCCG
CGCTGCCCTCCATCTCCGACCCCCGCATGCACTATCCAGGCGCCTTCACCTACTCCCCGACGCCGGTCAC
CTCGGGCATCGGCATCGGCATGTCGGCCATGGGCTCGGCCACGCGCTACCACACCTACCTGCCGCCGCCC
TACCCCGGCTCGTCGCAAGCGCAGGGAGGCCCGTTCCAAGCCAGCTCGCCCTCCTACCACCTGTACTACG
GCGCCTCGGCCGGCTCCTACCAGTTCTCCATGGTGGGCGGCGAGCGCTCGCCGCCGCGCATCCTGCCGCC
CTGCACCAACGCCTCCACCGGCTCCGCGCTGCTCAACCCCAGCCTCCCGAACCAGAGCGACGTGGTGGAG
GCCGAGGGCAGCCACAGCAACTCCCCCACCAACATGGCGCCCTCCGCGCGCCTGGAGGAGGCCGTGTGGA
GGCCCTACTGACTAGCTAAGTTAGAACTATTTCCTGGCTGTTACGCGTCGCAGTAATCACTACTGACGGG
CTTGTTAAACAGTGAACCGCCCGCCCCACGACCCACAGCGCCCGACCGAAAGGAGCGCACGACCCCATGC
ATCGAACAAAAGAAAAGGGGGGACTGGAAGGGCTAATTCACTCCCAACGAAGACAAGATATCATAACTTC
GTATAGCATACATTATACGAAGTTATCGTCTAGCTGGTCCGGACTGTACTGGGTCTCTCTGGTTAGACCA
GATCTGAGCCTGGGAGCTCTCTGGCTAACTAGGGAACCCACTGCTTAAGCCTCAATAAAGCTTGCCTTGA
GTGCTTCAAGTAGTGTGTGCCCGTCTGTTGTGTGACTCTGGTAACTAGAGATCCCTCAGACCCTTTTAGT
CAGTGTGGAAAATCTCTAGCAGGGCCCGTTTAAACCCGCTGATCAGCCTCGACTGTGCCTTCTAGTTGCC
AGCCATCTGTTGTTTGCCCCTCCCCCGTGCCTTCCTTGACCCTGGAAGGTGCCACTCCCACTGTCCTTTC
CTAATAAAATGAGGAAATTGCATCGCATTGTCTGAGTAGGTGTCATTCTATTCTGGGGGGTGGGGTGGGG
CAGGACAGCAAGGGGGAGGATTGGGAAGACAATAGCAGGCATGCTGGGGATGCGGTGGGCTCTATGGCTT
CTGAGGCGGAAAGAACCAGCTGGGGCTCTAGGGGGTATCCCC
[124 nt withheld, positions 10473-10596]
C
[91 nt withheld, positions 10598-10688]
A
[49 nt withheld, positions 10690-10738]
CCTTTGACGTTGGAGTCCACGTTCTTT
[37 nt withheld, positions 10766-10802]
ACCCTATCTCGGTCTATTCTTTTGATTTATAAGGGATTTTGCCGATTTCGGCCTATTGGTTAA
